>Addgene plasmid #105502 | pET11a-dH3-dH4 | addgene full sequence | sequence record 204394 | Addgene NGS Result
CAAGGAGATGGCGCCCAACAGTCCCCCGGCCACGGGGCCTGCCACCATACCCACGCCGAAACAAGCGCTC
ATGAGCCCGAAGTGGCGAGCCCGATCTTCCCCATCGGTGATGTCGGCGATATAGGCGCCAGCAACCGCAC
CTGTGGCGCCGGTGATGCCGGCCACGATGCGTCCGGCGTAGAGGATCGAGATCTCGATCCCGCGAAATTA
ATACGACTCACTATAGGGGAATTGTGAGCGGATAACAATTCCCCTCTAGAAATAATTTTGTTTAACTTTA
AGAAGGAGATATACAT
[408 nt withheld, positions 297-704]
TAAGGATCTCGATCCCGCGAAATTAATACGACTCACTATAGGGGAATTGTGAGCGGATAACAATTCCCCT
CTAGAAATAATTTTGTTTAACTTTAAGAAGGAGATATACATATGACCGGTCGTGGCAAAGGCGGTAAAGG
CCTGGGCAAAGGTGGCGCAAAACGCCACCGTAAGGTGCTGCGTGATAACATTCAGGGCATCACCAAACCG
GCCATCCGTCGCCTGGCACGTCGCGGTGGCGTTAAACGTATTAGCGGTCTGATCTACGAAGAGACTCGTG
GCGTACTGAAAGTATTTCTGGAAAACGTGATCCGCGACGCTGTTACTTACACTGAGCACGCGAAACGTAA
AACGGTGACCGCCCTGGACGTAGTTTACGCGCTGAAACGTCAGGGTCGCACCCTGTATGGCTTCGGTGGC
TAAGGATCCGGCTGCTAACAAAGCCCGAAAGGAAGCTGAGTTGGCTGCTGCCACCGCTGAGCAATAACTA
GCATAACCCCTTGGGGCCTCTAAACGGGTCTTGAGGGGTTTTTTGCTGAAAGGAGGAACTATATCCGGAT
ATCCCGCAAGAGGCCCGGCAGTACCGGCATAACCAAGCCTATGCCTACAGCATCCAGGGTGACGGTGCCG
AGGATGACGATGAGCGCATTGTTAGATTTCATACACGGTGCCTGACTGCGTTAGCAATTTAACTGTGATA
AACTACCGCATTAAAGCTTATCGATGATAAGCTGTCAAACATGAGAATTCTTGAAGACGAAAGGGCCTCG
TGATACGCCTATTTTTATAGGTTAATGTCATGATAATAATGGTTTCTTAGACGTCAGGTGGCACTTTTCG
GGGAAATGTGCGCGGAACCCCTATTTGTTTATTTTTCTAAATACATTCAAATATGTATCCGCTCATGAGA
CAATAACCCTGATAAATGCTTCAATAATATTGAAAAAGGAAGAGTATGAGTATTCAACATTTCCGTGTCG
CCCTTATTCCCTTTTTTGCGGCATTTTGCCTTCCTGTTTTTGCTCACCCAGAAACGCTGGTGAAAGTAAA
AGATGCTGAAGATCAGTTGGGTGCACGAGTGGGTTACATCGAACTGGATCTCAACAGCGGTAAGATCCTT
GAGAGTTTTCGCCCCGAAGAACGTTTTCCAATGATGAGCACTTTTAAAGTTCTGCTATGTGGCGCGGTAT
TATCCCGTGTTGACGCCGGGCAAGAGCAACTCGGTCGCCGCATACACTATTCTCAGAATGACTTGGTTGA
GTACTCACCAGTCACAGAAAAGCATCTTACGGATGGCATGACAGTAAGAGAATTATGCAGTGCTGCCATA
ACCATGAGTGATAACACTGCGGCCAACTTACTTCTGACAACGATCGGAGGACCGAAGGAGCTAACCGCTT
TTTTGCACAACATGGGGGATCATGTAACTCGCCTTGATCGTTGGGAACCGGAGCTGAATGAAGCCATACC
AAACGACGAGCGTGACACCACGATGCCTGCAGCAATGGCAACAACGTTGCGCAAACTATTAACTGGCGAA
CTACTTACTCTAGCTTCCCGGCAACAATTAATAGACTGGATGGAGGCGGATAAAGTTGCAGGACCACTTC
TGCGCTCGGCCCTTCCGGCTGGCTGGTTTATTGCTGATAAATCTGGAGCCGGTGAGCGTGGGTCTCGCGG
TATCATTGCAGCACTGGGGCCAGATGGTAAGCCCTCCCGTATCGTAGTTATCTACACGACGGGGAGTCAG
GCAACTATGGATGAACGAAATAGACAGATCGCTGAGATAGGTGCCTCACTGATTAAGCATTGGTAACTGT
CAGACCAAGTTTACTCATATATACTTTAGATTGATTTAAAACTTCATTTTTAATTTAAAAGGATCTAGGT
GAAGATCCTTTTTGATAATCTCATGACCAAAATCCCTTAACGTGAGTTTTCGTTCCACTGAGCGTCAGAC
CCCGTAGAAAAGATCAAAGGATCTTCTTGAGATCCTTTTTTTCTGCGCGTAATCTGCTGCTTGCAAACAA
AAAAACCACCGCTACCAGCGGTGGTTTGTTTGCCGGATCAAGAGCTACCAACTCTTTTTCCGAAGGTAAC
TGGCTTCAGCAGAGCGCAGATACCAAATACTGTCCTTCTAGTGTAGCCGTAGTTAGGCCACCACTTCAAG
AACTCTGTAGCACCGCCTACATACCTCGCTCTGCTAATCCTGTTACCAGTGGCTGCTGCCAGTGGCGATA
AGTCGTGTCTTACCGGGTTGGACTCAAGACGATAGTTACCGGATAAGGCGCAGCGGTCGGGCTGAACGGG
GGGTTCGTGCACACAGCCCAGCTTGGAGCGAACGACCTACACCGAACTGAGATACCTACAGCGTGAGCTA
TGAGAAAGCGCCACGCTTCCCGAAGGGAGAAAGGCGGACAGGTATCCGGTAAGCGGCAGGGTCGGAACAG
GAGAGCGCACGAGGGAGCTTCCAGGGGGAAACGCCTGGTATCTTTATAGTCCTGTCGGGTTTCGCCACCT
CTGACTTGAGCGTCGATTTTTGTGATGCTCGTCAGGGGGGCGGAGCCTATGGAAAAACGCCAGCAACGCG
GCCTTTTTACGGTTCCTGGCCTTTTGCTGGCCTTTTGCTCACATGTTCTTTCCTGCGTTATCCCCTGATT
CTGTGGATAACCGTATTACCGCCTTTGAGTGAGCTGATACCGCTCGCCGCAGCCGAACGACCGAGCGCAG
CGAGTCAGTGAGCGAGGAAGCGGAAGAGCGCCTGATGCGGTATTTTCTCCTTACGCATCTGTGCGGTATT
TCACACCGCAATGGTGCACTCTCAGTACAATCTGCTCTGATGCCGCATAGTTAAGCCAGTATACACTCCG
CTATCGCTACGTGACTGGGTCATGGCTGCGCCCCGACACCCGCCAACACCCGCTGACGCGCCCTGACGGG
CTTGTCTGCTCCCGGCATCCGCTTACAGACAAGCTGTGACCGTCTCCGGGAGCTGCATGTGTCAGAGGTT
TTCACCGTCATCACCGAAACGCGCGAGGCAGCTGCGGTAAAGCTCATCAGCGTGGTCGTGAAGCGATTCA
CAGATGTCTGCCTGTTCATCCGCGTCCAGCTCGTTGAGTTTCTCCAGAAGCGTTAATGTCTGGCTTCTGA
TAAAGCGGGCCATGTTAAGGGCGGTTTTTTCCTGTTTGGTCACTGATGCCTCCGTGTAAGGGGGATTTCT
GTTCATGGGGGTAATGATACCGATGAAACGAGAGAGGATGCTCACGATACGGGTTACTGATGATGAACAT
GCCCGGTTACTGGAACGTTGTGAGGGTAAACAACTGGCGGTATGGATGCGGCGGGACCAGAGAAAAATCA
CTCAGGGTCAATGCCAGCGCTTCGTTAATACAGATGTAGGTGTTCCACAGGGTAGCCAGCAGCATCCTGC
GATGCAGATCCGGAACATAATGGTGCAGGGCGCTGACTTCCGCGTTTCCAGACTTTACGAAACACGGAAA
CCGAAGACCATTCATGTTGTTGCTCAGGTCGCAGACGTTTTGCAGCAGCAGTCGCTTCACGTTCGCTCGC
GTATCGGTGATTCATTCTGCTAACCAGTAAGGCAACCCCGCCAGCCTAGCCGGGTCCTCAACGACAGGAG
CACGATCATGCGCACCCGTGGCCAGGACCCAACGCTGCCCGAGATGCGCCGCGTGCGGCTGCTGGAGATG
GCGGACGCGATGGATATGTTCTGCCAAGGGTTGGTTTGCGCATTCACAGTTCTCCGCAAGAATTGATTGG
CTCCAATTCTTGGAGTGGTGAATCCGTTAGCGAGGTGCCGCCGGCTTCCATTCAGGTCGAGGTGGCCCGG
CTCCATGCACCGCGACGCAACGCGGGGAGGCAGACAAGGTATAGGGCGGCGCCTACAATCCATGCCAACC
CGTTCCATGTGCTCGCCGAGGCGGCATAAATCGCCGTGACGATCAGCGGTCCAATGATCGAAGTTAGGCT
GGTAAGAGCCGCGAGCGATCCTTGAAGCTGTCCCTGATGGTCGTCATCTACCTGCCTGGACAGCATGGCC
TGCAACGCGGGCATCCCGATGCCGCCGGAAGCGAGAAGAATCATAATGGGGAAGGCCATCCAGCCTCGCG
TCGCGAACGCCAGCAAGACGTAGCCCAGCGCGTCGGCCGCCATGCCGGCGATAATGGCCTGCTTCTCGCC
GAAACGTTTGGTGGCGGGACCAGTGACGAAGGCTTGAGCGAGGGCGTGCAAGATTCCGAATACCGCAAGC
GACAGGCCGATCATCGTCGCGCTCCAGCGAAAGCGGTCCTCGCCGAAAATGACCCAGAGCGCTGCCGGCA
CCTGTCCTACGAGTTGCATGATAAAGAAGACAGTCATAAGTGCGGCGACGATAGTCATGCCCCGCGCCCA
CCGGAAGGAGCTGACTGGGTTGAAGGCTCTCAAGGGCATCGGTCGAGATCCCGGTGCCTAATGAGTGAGC
TAACTTACATTAATTGCGTTGCGCTCACTGCCCGCTTTCCAGTCGGGAAACCTGTCGTGCCAGCTGCATT
AATGAATCGGCCAACGCGCGGGGAGAGGCGGTTTGCGTATTGGGCGCCAGGGTGGTTTTTCTTTTCACCA
GTGAGACGGGCAACAGCTGATTGCCCTTCACCGCCTGGCCCTGAGAGAGTTGCAGCAAGCGGTCCACGCT
GGTTTGCCCCAGCAGGCGAAAATCCTGTTTGATGGTGGTTAACGGCGGGATATAACATGAGCTGTCTTCG
GTATCGTCGTATCCCACTACCGAGATATCCGCACCAACGCGCAGCCCGGACTCGGTAATGGCGCGCATTG
CGCCCAGCGCCATCTGATCGTTGGCAACCAGCATCGCAGTGGGAACGATGCCCTCATTCAGCATTTGCAT
GGTTTGTTGAAAACCGGACATGGCACTCCAGTCGCCTTCCCGTTCCGCTATCGGCTGAATTTGATTGCGA
GTGAGATATTTATGCCAGCCAGCCAGACGCAGACGCGCCGAGACAGAACTTAATGGGCCCGCTAACAGCG
CGATTTGCTGGTGACCCAATGCGACCAGATGCTCCACGCCCAGTCGCGTACCGTCTTCATGGGAGAAAAT
AATACTGTTGATGGGTGTCTGGTCAGAGACATCAAGAAATAACGCCGGAACATTAGTGCAGGCAGCTTCC
ACAGCAATGGCATCCTGGTCATCCAGCGGATAGTTAATGATCAGCCCACTGACGCGTTGCGCGAGAAGAT
TGTGCACCGCCGCTTTACAGGCTTCGACGCCGCTTCGTTCTACCATCGACACCACCACGCTGGCACCCAG
TTGATCGGCGCGAGATTTAATCGCCGCGACAATTTGCGACGGCGCGTGCAGGGCCAGACTGGAGGTGGCA
ACGCCAATCAGCAACGACTGTTTGCCCGCCAGTTGTTGTGCCACGCGGTTGGGAATGTAATTCAGCTCCG
CCATCGCCGCTTCCACTTTTTCCCGCGTTTTCGCAGAAACGTGGCTGGCCTGGTTCACCACGCGGGAAAC
GGTCTGATAAGAGACACCGGCATACTCTGCGACATCGTATAACGTTACTGGTTTCACATTCACCACCCTG
AATTGACTCTCTTCCGGGCGCTATCATGCCATACCGCGAAAGGTTTTGCGCCATTCGATGGTGTCCGGGA
TCTCGACGCTCTCCCTTATGCGACTCCTGCATTAGGAAGCAGCCCAGTAGTAGGTTGAGGCCGTTGAGCA
CCGCCGCCGCAAGGAATGGTGCATG
Features (pLannotate 1.2.2; 23 found; start..end, strand, type, name):
    209..227     +  promoter       T7 promoter: promoter for bacteriophage T7 RNA polymerase
    228..252     +  protein_bind   lac operator: The lac repressor binds to the lac operator to inhibit transcription in E. coli. This inhibition can be relieved by adding lactose or isopropyl-β-D-thiogalactopyranoside (IPTG). lac repressor encoded by lacI
    267..289     +  RBS            RBS: efficient ribosome binding site from bacteriophage T7 gene 10 (Olins and Rangwala, 1989)
    297..704     +  CDS            H32_BOVIN (sequence withheld): Experimental evidence at protein level: Swiss-Prot protein existence level 1. Core component of nucleosome. Nucleosomes wrap and compact DNA into chromatin, limiting DNA accessibility to the cellular machineries which require DNA as a template. Histones thereby play a central role in transcription regulation, DNA repair, DNA replication and chromosomal stability. DNA accessibility is regulated via a complex set of post-translational modifications of histones, also called histone code, and nucleosome remodeling. From Bos taurus (Bovine).
    728..746     +  promoter       T7 promoter: promoter for bacteriophage T7 RNA polymerase
    747..771     +  protein_bind   lac operator: The lac repressor binds to the lac operator to inhibit transcription in E. coli. This inhibition can be relieved by adding lactose or isopropyl-β-D-thiogalactopyranoside (IPTG). lac repressor encoded by lacI
    786..808     +  RBS            RBS: efficient ribosome binding site from bacteriophage T7 gene 10 (Olins and Rangwala, 1989)
    816..1124    +  CDS            His4: H4_DROME - Also known as H4. Experimental evidence at protein level: Swiss-Prot protein existence level 1. Core component of nucleosome. Nucleosomes wrap and compact DNA into chromatin, limiting DNA accessibility to the cellular machineries which require DNA as a template. Histones thereby play a central role in transcription regulation, DNA repair, DNA replication and chromosomal stability. DNA accessibility is regulated via a complex set of post-translational modifications of histones, also called histone code, and nucleosome remodeling. From Drosophila melanogaster (Fruit fly).
   1135..1184    +  CDS            SET1 (fragment): solubility-enhancement tag derived from T7 phage gene 10B
   1192..1239    +  terminator     T7 terminator: transcription terminator for bacteriophage T7 RNA polymerase
   1262..1366    -  CDS            TcR (fragment): tetracycline efflux protein; tet; confers resistance to tetracycline
   1414..1442    -  promoter       tet promoter: E. coli promoter for tetracycline efflux protein gene
   1555..1659    +  promoter       AmpR promoter: bla
   1660..2520    +  CDS            AmpR: β-lactamase; bla; confers resistance to ampicillin, carbenicillin, and related antibiotics
   2691..3279    +  rep_origin     ori: high-copy-number ColE1/pMB1/pBR322/pUC origin of replication
   3465..3604    -  misc_feature   bom: basis of mobility region from pBR322
   3706..3897    -  CDS            rop: Rop protein, which maintains plasmids at low copy number; rop
   3914..4294    +  CDS            YPB1_ECOLX: Protein predicted: Swiss-Prot protein existence level 4. From Escherichia coli.
   4536..5160    -  CDS            TcR (fragment): tetracycline efflux protein; tet; confers resistance to tetracycline
   5175..5196    -  protein_bind   CAP binding site: CAP binding activates transcription in the presence of cAMP. E. coli catabolite activator protein
   5209..6291    -  CDS            lacI: lac repressor; lacI; The lac repressor binds to the lac operator to inhibit transcription in E. coli. This inhibition can be relieved by adding lactose or isopropyl-β-D-thiogalactopyranoside (IPTG).
   6292..6369    -  promoter       lacI promoter: lacI
   6377..187     -  CDS            TcR (fragment) (across the origin): tetracycline efflux protein; tet; confers resistance to tetracycline
