[The description below was written by a language model from this plasmid's Addgene catalogue record and pLannotate feature annotations shown in this document.]
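Description:
pET11a-dH3-dH4 is a bacterial expression plasmid built on the pET11a backbone for co-expressing Drosophila histones H3 and H4 in E. coli. The 6,469 nt sequence record shows the usual pBR322-derived maintenance elements: a ColE1/pMB1-type origin together with the bom site and the rop gene (Rop restrains copy number, although the catalogue lists copy number as unknown), and a β-lactamase gene under its own promoter for ampicillin selection. Several tetracycline-resistance fragments and a tet promoter are annotated, but these are non-functional remnants of the parental backbone rather than a usable marker. A lacI gene with its promoter supplies lac repressor from the plasmid itself.

The payload consists of two tandem, same-orientation expression units. Each has its own T7 promoter, adjacent lac operator and T7 gene 10 ribosome binding site, the first driving the H3 coding sequence and the second the H4 coding sequence, with a single T7 terminator after the second unit. The annotation tool matched the H3 open reading frame to a bovine H3 entry, which most likely reflects the very high conservation of H3 across species, since the catalogue describes it as Drosophila; H4 matched the Drosophila melanogaster protein. No affinity tags are annotated on either histone; the short gene 10-derived fragment downstream of H4 lies outside the annotated H4 coding sequence and appears to be leftover vector sequence.

Transcription requires a host supplying T7 RNA polymerase and is held off by lac repressor until induction with IPTG. Producing both histones together from one plasmid fits the associated work on ATP-dependent chromatin assembly, where recombinant core histones are needed for reconstituting nucleosomes in vitro.
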