Addgene plasmid #105502: pET11a-dH3-dH4
Purpose: Co-expression of Drosophila histones H3 and H4
Depositing lab: James Kadonaga. Depositing organization: University of California, San Diego (UCSD). Publication: A simple and versatile system for the ATP-dependent assembly of chromatin. Khuong MT, Fei J, Cruz-Becerra G, Kadonaga JT. J Biol Chem. 2017 Nov 24;292(47):19478-19490. doi: 10.1074/jbc.M117.815365. Epub 2017 Oct 5. PubMed 28982979.
Backbone
  Vector backbone: pET11a
Growth in bacteria
  Bacterial resistance: Ampicillin, 100 μg/mL
  Growth temperature: 37°C
  Growth strain: DH5alpha
  Copy number: Unknown
Gene/Insert
  Gene/Insert name: dH3-dH4
Terms and licenses: Academic/Nonprofit Terms; Industry Terms: Not Available to Industry
How to cite: pET11a-dH3-dH4 was a gift from James Kadonaga (Addgene plasmid # 105502 ; http://n2t.net/addgene:105502 ; RRID:Addgene_105502)
